>Addgene plasmid #25364 | 2XMyc-LRRK2-Y1699C | addgene partial sequence | sequence record 31064 | 25364 with CMV-F
AGCTGGTTTAGTGAACCGTCAGGATCCGCTAGCGATTACGCCAAGCTCGAAATTAACCCTCACTAAAGGG
AACAAAAGCTGGAGCTCCACCGCGGTGGCGGCCGCCATGGAGCAGAAACTCATCTCTGAAGAGGATCTGA
GCCCGGGCGGATCCGAGCAGAAACTCATCTCTGAAGAGGATCTGCTGCAGGAATTCGATATCACAAGTTT
GTACAAAAAAGCAGGCTCCGAATTCGCCCTTATGGCTAGTGGCAGCTGTCAGGGGTGCGAAGAGGACGAG
GAAACTCTGAAGAAGTTGATAGTCAGGCTGAACAATGTCCAGGAAGGAAAACAGATAGAAACGCTGGTCC
AAATCCTGGAGGATCTGCTGGTGTTCACGTACTCCGAGCACGCCTCCAAGTTATTTCAAGGCAAAAATAT
CCATGTGCCTCTGTTGATCGTCTTGGACTCCTATATGAGAGTCGCGAGTGTGCAGCAGGTGGGTTGGTCA
CTTCTGTGCAAATTAATAGAAGTCTGTCCAGGTACAATGCAAAGCTTAATGGGACCCCAGGATGTTGGAA
ATGATTGGGAAGTCCTTGGTGTTCACCAATTGATTCTTAAAATGCTAACAGTTCATAATGCCAGTGTAAA
CTTGTCAGTGATTGGACTGAAGACCTTAGATCTCCTCCTAACTTCAGGTAAAATCACCTTGCTGATATTG
GATGAAGAAAGTGATATTTTCATGTTAATTTTTGATGCCATGCACTCATTTCCAGCCAATGATGAAGTCC
AGAAACTTGGATGCAAAGCTTTACATGTGCTGTTTGAGAGAGTCTCAGANGAGCAACTGACTGAATTTGT
TGAGAACAAAGATTATATGA
