>Addgene plasmid #25364 | 2XMyc-LRRK2-Y1699C | addgene partial sequence | sequence record 31065 | 25364 with hLRRK2-Fwd4 (GGGCATTATTTCGCGTAGAG)
TTCCAAAGAACTACATGTCACAGTATTTTAAGCTCCTAGAAAAATTCCAGATTGCTTTGCCAATAGGAGA
AGAATATTTGCTGGTTCCAAGCAGTTTGTCTGACCACAGGCCTGTGATAGAGCTTCCCCATTGTGAGAAC
TCTGAAATTATCATCCGACTATATGAAATGCCTTGTTTTCCAATGGGATTTTGGTCAAGATTAATCAATC
GATTACTTGAGATTTCACCTTACATGCTTTCAGGGAGAGAACGAGCACTTCGCCCAAACAGAATGTATTG
GCGACAAGGCATTTACTTAAATTGGTCTCCTGAAGCTTATTGTCTGGTAGGATCTGAAGTCTTAGACAAT
CATCCAGAGAGTTTCTTAAAAATTACAGTTCCTTCTTGTAGAAAAGGCTGTATTCTTTTGGGCCAAGTTG
TGGACCACATTGATTCTCTCATGGAAGAATGGTTTCCTGGGTTGCTGGAGATTGATATTTGTGGTGAAGG
AGAAACTCTGTTGAAGAAATGGGCATTATATAGTTTTAATGATGGCGAAGAACATCAAAAAATCTTACTT
GATGACTTGATGAAGAAAGCAGAGGAAGGAGATCTCTTAGTAAATCCAGATCAACCAAGGCTCACCATTC
CAATATCTCAGATTGCCCCTGACTTGATTTTGGCTGACCTGCCTAGAAATATTATGTTGAATAATGATGA
GTTGGAATTTGAACAAGCTCCAGAGTTTCTCCTAGGTGATGGCAGTTTTGGATCAGTTTACCGAGCAGCC
TATGAAGGAGAAGAAGTGGCTGTGAAGATTTTTAATAAACATACATCACTCAGGCTGTTAAGACAAGAGC
TTGTGGTGCTTTGCCACCTCCACCACCCCAGTTTGATATCTTTGCTGGCAGCTGGGATTCGTCCCCGGAT
GTTGGTGATGGAGTTAGCCTCCAAGGG
