[The description below was written by a language model from this plasmid's Addgene catalogue record.]
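Description:
2XMyc-LRRK2-Y1699C is a mammalian expression plasmid built on a modified pCMV-Tag 3B backbone (about 4.3 kb without insert). It carries the full-length human LRRK2 coding sequence (about 7.6 kb) with tyrosine 1699 changed to cysteine. It is a high-copy plasmid propagated in bacteria under kanamycin selection. The record names a recombination-deficient strain for growth, in keeping with the large insert. No feature table is provided, so the promoter and terminator are not listed explicitly. However, the backbone name and the recorded sequencing primers (a CMV forward primer and an SV40 polyA reverse primer) indicate that the insert lies between a CMV promoter and an SV40 polyadenylation signal. This arrangement gives strong constitutive expression in transfected mammalian cells.

According to the depositor's comments, a second Myc epitope was added to the original single-Myc vector. The resulting 2XMyc vector was then converted to a Gateway destination vector by inserting a Gateway cassette, and LRRK2 was introduced by Gateway recombination. This differs from the catalogue's cloning-method field, which lists restriction enzyme cloning. The encoded protein carries a tandem Myc tag at its N terminus, which allows detection and immunoprecipitation with anti-Myc antibodies. LRRK2 (also known as dardarin or PARK8) is a leucine-rich repeat kinase linked to Parkinson disease. The associated publication examined its dimerization and intramolecular autophosphorylation, so this mutant is suited to comparing expression, interactions and kinase behaviour with other LRRK2 forms in cultured cells. The depositor notes that these full-length LRRK2 plasmids are distributed as supplied, and strongly encourages checking the plasmid's integrity before use.
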