Addgene plasmid #25364: 2XMyc-LRRK2-Y1699C
Depositing lab: Mark Cookson. Depositing organization: National Institute on Aging (NIA). Publication: The Parkinson Disease-associated Leucine-rich Repeat Kinase 2 (LRRK2) Is a Dimer That Undergoes Intramolecular Autophosphorylation. . J Biol Chem. 2008 Jun 13;283(24):16906-14. 10.1074/jbc.M708718200 PubMed 18397888.
Backbone
  Vector backbone: pCMV-Tag 3B
  Backbone manufacturer: Cookson Lab
  Backbone size w/o insert (bp): 4300
  Vector type: Mammalian Expression
Growth in bacteria
  Bacterial resistance: Kanamycin, 50 μg/mL
  Growth temperature: 37°C
  Growth strain: Stbl3
  Growth instructions: Stbl3
  Copy number: High Copy
Gene/Insert
  Gene/Insert name: LRRK2
  Species: H. sapiens (human)
  Insert size (bp): 7581
  Mutation: Tyrosine 1699 mutated to Cysteine
  Entrez Gene: LRRK2 (a.k.a. AURA17, DARDARIN, PARK8, RIPK7, ROCO2)
  Tag / fusion protein: 2XMyc (N terminal on insert)
  Cloning method: Restriction Enzyme
  Sequencing primers: 5′ CMV-F; 3′ SV40pA-R
Terms and licenses: Academic/Nonprofit Terms; Industry Terms: Not Available to Industry
Depositor comments: An additional Myc tag has been added to the original vector. The 2XMyc vector was adapted to the invitrogen gateway system by insertion of a gateway cloning cassette. LRRK2 was cloned by gateway recombination. In order to provide these LRRK2 plasmids as a resource to the community, we depend on the contributing academic laboratory for quality control. Therefore, the full-length LRRK2 plasmids are distributed in the format provided by the contributing institution "as is" with no additional guarantee. Addgene is not responsible for any errors in these constructs. It is strongly encouraged that a diagnostic digest be performed on this plasmid before use in an experiment (see attached PDF). If there is an issue with your stock, please contact the Cookson lab for a replacement.
How to cite: 2XMyc-LRRK2-Y1699C was a gift from Mark Cookson (Addgene plasmid # 25364 ; http://n2t.net/addgene:25364 ; RRID:Addgene_25364)
